>Addgene plasmid #189627 | pAAV-hSyn-hM3D(Gq)::RAM-d2tTA | addgene full sequence | sequence record 376508 | Addgene NGS Result
GCGCGTAATCTGCTGCTTGCAAACAAAAAAACCACCGCTACCAGCGGTGGTTTGTTTGCCGGATCAAGAG
CTACCAACTCTTTTTCCGAAGGTAACTGGCTTCAGCAGAGCGCAGATACCAAATACTGTTCTTCTAGTGT
AGCCGTAGTTAGGCCACCACTTCAAGAACTCTGTAGCACCGCCTACATACCTCGCTCTGCTAATCCTGTT
ACCAGTGGCTGCTGCCAGTGGCGATAAGTCGTGTCTTACCGGGTTGGACTCAAGACGATAGTTACCGGAT
AAGGCGCAGCGGTCGGGCTGAACGGGGGGTTCGTGCACACAGCCCAGCTTGGAGCGAACGACCTACACCG
AACTGAGATACCTACAGCGTGAGCTATGAGAAAGCGCCACGCTTCCCGAAGGGAGAAAGGCGGACAGGTA
TCCGGTAAGCGGCAGGGTCGGAACAGGAGAGCGCACGAGGGAGCTTCCAGGGGGAAACGCCTGGTATCTT
TATAGTCCTGTCGGGTTTCGCCACCTCTGACTTGAGCGTCGATTTTTGTGATGCTCGTCAGGGGGGCGGA
GCCTATGGAAAAACGCCAGCAACGCGGCCTTTTTACGGTTCCTGGCCTTTTGCTGGCCTTTTGCTCACAT
GTCCTGCAGGCAGCTGCGCGCTCGCTCGCTCACTGAGGCCGCCCGGGCGTCGGGCGACCTTTGGTCGCCC
GGCCTCAGTGAGCGAGCGAGCGCGCAGAGAGGGAGTGGCCAACTCCATCACTAGGGGTTCCTGCGGCCGC
ACGCGTGTGTCTAGACTGCAGAGGGCCCTGCGTATGAGTGCAAGTGGGTTTTAGGACCAGGATGAGGCGG
GGTGGGGGTGCCTACCTGACGACCGACCCCGACCCACTGGACAAGCACCCAACCCCCATTCCCCAAATTG
CGCATCCCCTATCAGAGAGGGGGAGGGGAAACAGGATGCGGCGAGGCGCGTGCGCACTGCCAGCTTCAGC
ACCGCGGACAGTGCCTTCGCCCCCGCCTGGCGGCGCGCGCCACCGCCGCCTCAGCACTGAAGGCGCGCTG
ACGTCACTCGCCGGTCCCCCGCAAACTCCCCTTCCCGGCCACCTTGGTCGCGTCCGCGCCGCCGCCGGCC
CAGCCGGACCGCACCACGCGAGGCGCGAGATAGGGGGGCACGGGCGCGACCATCTGCGCTGCGGCGCCGG
CGACTCAGCGCTGCCTCAGTCTGCGGTGGGCAGCGGAGGAGTCGTGTCGTGCCTGAGAGCGCAGTCGAGA
AGGTACCGGATCCTCTAGAGTCGACGCCACCATGTACCCATACGATGTTCCAGATTACGCTACCTTGCAC
AATAACAGTACAACCTCGCCTTTGTTTCCAAACATCAGCTCCTCCTGGATACACAGCCCCTCCGATGCAG
GGCTGCCCCCGGGAACCGTCACTCATTTCGGCAGCTACAATGTTTCTCGAGCAGCTGGCAATTTCTCCTC
TCCAGACGGTACCACCGATGACCCTCTGGGAGGTCATACCGTCTGGCAAGTGGTCTTCATCGCTTTCTTA
ACGGGCATCCTGGCCTTGGTGACCATCATCGGCAACATCCTGGTAATTGTGTCATTTAAGGTCAACAAGC
AGCTGAAGACGGTCAACAACTACTTCCTCTTAAGCCTGGCCTGTGCCGATCTGATTATCGGGGTCATTTC
AATGAATCTGTTTACGACCTACATCATCATGAATCGATGGGCCTTAGGGAACTTGGCCTGTGACCTCTGG
CTTGCCATTGACTGCGTAGCCAGCAATGCCTCTGTTATGAATCTTCTGGTCATCAGCTTTGACAGATACT
TTTCCATCACGAGGCCGCTCACGTACCGAGCCAAACGAACAACAAAGAGAGCCGGTGTGATGATCGGTCT
GGCTTGGGTCATCTCCTTTGTCCTTTGGGCTCCTGCCATCTTGTTCTGGCAATACTTTGTTGGAAAGAGA
ACTGTGCCTCCGGGAGAGTGCTTCATTCAGTTCCTCAGTGAGCCCACCATTACTTTTGGCACAGCCATCG
CTGGTTTTTATATGCCTGTCACCATTATGACTATTTTATACTGGAGGATCTATAAGGAAACTGAAAAGCG
TACCAAAGAGCTTGCTGGCCTGCAAGCCTCTGGGACAGAGGCAGAGACAGAAAACTTTGTCCACCCCACG
GGCAGTTCTCGAAGCTGCAGCAGTTACGAACTTCAACAGCAAAGCATGAAACGCTCCAACAGGAGGAAGT
ATGGCCGCTGCCACTTCTGGTTCACAACCAAGAGCTGGAAACCCAGCTCCGAGCAGATGGACCAAGACCA
CAGCAGCAGTGACAGTTGGAACAACAATGATGCTGCTGCCTCCCTGGAGAACTCCGCCTCCTCCGACGAG
GAGGACATTGGCTCCGAGACGAGAGCCATCTACTCCATCGTGCTCAAGCTTCCGGGTCACAGCACCATCC
TCAACTCCACCAAGTTACCCTCATCGGACAACCTGCAGGTGCCTGAGGAGGAGCTGGGGATGGTGGACTT
GGAGAGGAAAGCCGACAAGCTGCAGGCCCAGAAGAGCGTGGACGATGGAGGCAGTTTTCCAAAAAGCTTC
TCCAAGCTTCCCATCCAGCTAGAGTCAGCCGTGGACACAGCTAAGACTTCTGACGTCAACTCCTCAGTGG
GTAAGAGCACGGCCACTCTACCTCTGTCCTTCAAGGAAGCCACTCTGGCCAAGAGGTTTGCTCTGAAGAC
CAGAAGTCAGATCACTAAGCGGAAAAGGATGTCCCTGGTCAAGGAGAAGAAAGCGGCCCAGACCCTCAGT
GCGATCTTGCTTGCCTTCATCATCACTTGGACCCCATACAACATCATGGTTCTGGTGAACACCTTTTGTG
ACAGCTGCATACCCAAAACCTTTTGGAATCTGGGCTACTGGCTGTGCTACATCAACAGCACCGTGAACCC
CGTGTGCTATGCTCTGTGCAACAAAACATTCAGAACCACTTTCAAGATGCTGCTGCTGTGCCAGTGTGAC
AAAAAAAAGAGGCGCAAGCAGCAGTACCAGCAGAGACAGTCGGTCATTTTTCACAAGCGCGCACCCGAGC
AGGCCTTGTAAATCGAATTCCGCTCGAGATAATCAACCTCTGGATTACAAAATTTGTGAAAGATTGACTG
GTATTCTTAACTATGTTGCTCCTTTTACGCTATGTGGATACGCTGCTTTAATGCCTTTGTATCATGCTAT
TGCTTCCCGTATGGCTTTCATTTTCTCCTCCTTGTATAAATCCTGGTTAGTTCTTGCCACGGCGGAACTC
ATCGCCGCCTGCCTTGCCCGCTGCTGGACAGGGGCTCGGCTGTTGGGCACTGACAATTCCGTGGTGTTCT
GATCGATACCGTCGACTAGAGCTCGCTGATCAGCCTCGACTGTGCCTTCTAGTTGCCAGCCATCTGTTGT
TTGCCCCTCCCCCGTGCCTTCCTTGACCCTGGAAGGTGCCACTCCCACTGTCCTTTCCTAATAAAATGAG
GAAATTGCATCGCATTGTCTGAGTAGGTGTCATTCTATTCTGGGGGGTGGGGTGGGGCAGGACAGCAAGG
GGGAGGATTGGGAAGACAATAGCAGACTAGTACGTCTCTCAAGGATAAGTAAGTAATATTAAGGTACGGG
AGGTATTGGACAGGCCGCAATAAAATATCTTTATTTTCATTACATCTGTGTGTTGGTTTTTTGTGTGAAT
CGATAGTACTAACATACGCTCTCCATCAAAACAAAACGAAACAAAACAAACTAGCAAAATAGGCTGTCCC
CAGTGCAAGTGCAGGTGCCAGAACATTTCTCTGGCCTAACTGGCCGACGCGTACCCTAGAAGTTTGTTCG
TGACTCAGACTAGAAGTTTGTTCGTGACTCAGACTAGAAGTTTGTTCGTGACTCAGACTAGAAGTTTGTT
CGTGACTCAGAACTCATTCATAAAACGCTTGTTATAAAAGCAGTGGCTGCGGCGCCTCGTACTCCAACCG
CATCTGCAGCGAGCAACTGAGAAGCCAAGACTGAGCCGGCGGCCGGATCCAGCTCATGAGCCATGGCTTC
CCGCCGGAGGTGGAGGAGCAGGATGATGGCACGCTGCCCATGTCTTGTGCCCAGGAGAGCGGGATGGACC
GTCACCCTGCAGCCTGTGCTTCTGCTAGGATCAATGTGGAATTCACCATGTCTAGACTGGACAAGAGCAA
AGTCATAAACTCTGCTCTGGAATTACTCAATGAAGTCGGTATCGAAGGCCTGACGACAAGGAAACTCGCT
CAAAAGCTGGGAGTTGAGCAGCCTACCCTGTACTGGCACGTGAAGAACAAGCGGGCCCTGCTCGATGCCC
TGGCAATCGAGATGCTGGACAGGCATCATACCCACTTCTGCCCCCTGGAAGGCGAGTCATGGCAAGACTT
TCTGCGGAACAACGCCAAGTCATTCCGCTGTGCTCTCCTCTCACATCGCGACGGGGCTAAAGTGCATCTC
GGCACCCGCCCAACAGAGAAACAGTACGAAACCCTGGAAAATCAGCTCGCGTTCCTGTGTCAGCAAGGCT
TCTCCCTGGAGAACGCACTGTACGCTCTGTCCGCCGTGGGCCACTTTACACTGGGCTGCGTATTGGAGGA
TCAGGAGCATCAAGTAGCAAAAGAGGAAAGAGAGACACCTACCACCGATTCTATGCCCCCACTTCTGAGA
CAAGCAATTGAGCTGTTCGACCATCAGGGAGCCGAACCTGCCTTCCTTTTCGGCCTGGAACTAATCATAT
GTGGCCTGGAGAAACAGCTAAAGTGCGAAAGCGGCGGGCCGGCCGACGCCCTTGACGATTTTGACTTAGA
CATGCTCCCAGCCGATGCCCTTGACGACTTTGACCTTGATATGCTGCCTGCTGACGCTCTTGACGATTTT
GACCTTGACATGCTCCCCGGGTAACTAAGTAAGCATCGATACCGTCGACCTCGAGGGGGGGCCCGGTACC
CAATTCGCCCTATAGTGAGTCGTATTACGCGCGCAGCGGCCGACCATGGCCCAACTTGTTTATTGCAGCT
TATAATGGTTACAAATAAAGCAATAGCATCACAAATTTCACAAATAAAGCATTTTTTTCACTGCATTCTA
GTTGTGGTTTGTCCAAACTCATCAATGTATCTTATCATGTCTGGATCTCCGGACACGTGCGGACCGAGCG
GCCGCAGGAACCCCTAGTGATGGAGTTGGCCACTCCCTCTCTGCGCGCTCGCTCGCTCACTGAGGCCGGG
CGACCAAAGGTCGCCCGACGCCCGGGCTTTGCCCGGGCGGCCTCAGTGAGCGAGCGAGCGCGCAGCTGCC
TGCAGGGGCGCCTGATGCGGTATTTTCTCCTTACGCATCTGTGCGGTATTTCACACCGCATA
[95 nt withheld, positions 5383-5477]
T
[46 nt withheld, positions 5479-5524]
C
[141 nt withheld, positions 5526-5666]
CCTTTGACGTTGGAGTCCACGTTCTTT
[37 nt withheld, positions 5694-5730]
ACTCTATCTCGGGCTATTCTTTTGATTTATAAGGGATTTTGCCGATTTCGGTCTATTGGTTAAAAAATGA
GCTGATTTAACAAAAATTTAACGCGAATTTTAACAAAATATTAACGTTTACAATTTTATGGTGCACTCTC
AGTACAATCTGCTCTGATGCCGCATAGTTAAGCCAGCCCCGACACCCGCCAACACCCGCTGACGCGCCCT
GACGGGCTTGTCTGCTCCCGGCATCCGCTTACAGACAAGCTGTGACCGTCTCCGGGAGCTGCATGTGTCA
GAGGTTTTCACCGTCATCACCGAAACGCGCGAGACGAAAGGGCCTCGTGATACGCCTATTTTTATAGGTT
AATGTCATGATAATAATGGTTTCTTAGACGTCAGGTGGCACTTTTCGGGGAAATGTGCGCGGAACCCCTA
TTTGTTTATTTTTCTAAATACATTCAAATATGTATCCGCTCATGAGACAATAACCCTGATAAATGCTTCA
ATAATATTGAAAAAGGAAGAGTATGAGTATTCAACATTTCCGTGTCGCCCTTATTCCCTTTTTTGCGGCA
TTTTGCCTTCCTGTTTTTGCTCACCCAGAAACGCTGGTGAAAGTAAAAGATGCTGAAGATCAGTTGGGTG
CACGAGTGGGTTACATCGAACTGGATCTCAACAGCGGTAAGATCCTTGAGAGTTTTCGCCCCGAAGAACG
TTTTCCAATGATGAGCACTTTTAAAGTTCTGCTATGTGGCGCGGTATTATCCCGTATTGACGCCGGGCAA
GAGCAACTCGGTCGCCGCATACACTATTCTCAGAATGACTTGGTTGAGTACTCACCAGTCACAGAAAAGC
ATCTTACGGATGGCATGACAGTAAGAGAATTATGCAGTGCTGCCATAACCATGAGTGATAACACTGCGGC
CAACTTACTTCTGACAACGATCGGAGGACCGAAGGAGCTAACCGCTTTTTTGCACAACATGGGGGATCAT
GTAACTCGCCTTGATCGTTGGGAACCGGAGCTGAATGAAGCCATACCAAACGACGAGCGTGACACCACGA
TGCCTGTAGCAATGGCAACAACGTTGCGCAAACTATTAACTGGCGAACTACTTACTCTAGCTTCCCGGCA
ACAATTAATAGACTGGATGGAGGCGGATAAAGTTGCAGGACCACTTCTGCGCTCGGCCCTTCCGGCTGGC
TGGTTTATTGCTGATAAATCTGGAGCCGGTGAGCGTGGGTCTCGCGGTATCATTGCAGCACTGGGGCCAG
ATGGTAAGCCCTCCCGTATCGTAGTTATCTACACGACGGGGAGTCAGGCAACTATGGATGAACGAAATAG
ACAGATCGCTGAGATAGGTGCCTCACTGATTAAGCATTGGTAACTGTCAGACCAAGTTTACTCATATATA
CTTTAGATTGATTTAAAACTTCATTTTTAATTTAAAAGGATCTAGGTGAAGATCCTTTTTGATAATCTCA
TGACCAAAATCCCTTAACGTGAGTTTTCGTTCCACTGAGCGTCAGACCCCGTAGAAAAGATCAAAGGATC
TTCTTGAGATCCTTTTTTTCT
Features (pLannotate 1.2.2; 25 found; start..end, strand, type, name):
    644..671     +  repeat_region  AAV2 ITR (fragment): inverted terminal repeat of adeno-associated virus serotype 2 inverted
    700..727     +  repeat_region  AAV2 ITR (fragment): inverted terminal repeat of adeno-associated virus serotype 2 inverted
    807..1254    +  promoter       hSyn promoter: human synapsin I promoter; confers neuron-specific expression (Kügler et al., 2003)
   1268..1285    +  misc_feature   MCS (fragment): pUC18/19 multiple cloning site
   1295..1321    +  CDS            3xHA (fragment): three tandem HA epitope tags
   1322..3088    +  CDS            CHRM3: ACM3_HUMAN - Experimental evidence at protein level: Swiss-Prot protein existence level 1. The muscarinic acetylcholine receptor mediates various cellular responses, including inhibition of adenylate cyclase, breakdown of phosphoinositides and modulation of potassium channels through the action of G proteins. Primary transducing effect is Pi turnover. From Homo sapiens (Human).
   3111..3268    +  misc_feature   WPRE (fragment): woodchuck hepatitis virus posttranscriptional regulatory element
   3274..3358    +  misc_feature   WPRE (fragment): woodchuck hepatitis virus posttranscriptional regulatory element
   3400..3511    +  polyA_signal   bGH poly(A) signal: bovine growth hormone polyadenylation signal
   3659..3707    +  polyA_signal   poly(A) signal: synthetic polyadenylation signal
   3721..3812    +  misc_feature   pause site: RNA polymerase II transcriptional pause signal from the human α2 globin gene
   4049..4168    +  CDS            d2EYFP (fragment): EYFP destabilized by residues 422-461 of mouse ornithine decarboxylase, giving an in vivo half-life of ~2 hours mammalian codon-optimized
   4178..4875    +  CDS            rtTA3 (fragment): reverse tetracycline transactivator 3 activates expression from Tet-responsive promoters in the presence of doxycycline
   4805..4915    +  CDS            VP48: 3 tandem repeats of the minimal activation domain of herpes simplex virus VP16 (Cheng et al., 2013)
   4935..4970    +  misc_feature   MCS (fragment): pBluescript multiple cloning site
   4979..4997    -  promoter       T7 promoter: promoter for bacteriophage T7 RNA polymerase
   5023..5157    +  polyA_signal   SV40 poly(A) signal: SV40 polyadenylation signal
   5186..5326    +  repeat_region  AAV2 ITR: inverted terminal repeat of adeno-associated virus serotype 2 inverted
   5331..5382    -  misc_feature   bom (fragment): basis of mobility region from pBR322
   5401..5856    +  rep_origin     f1 ori (sequence partly withheld): f1 bacteriophage origin of replication; arrow indicates direction of (+) strand synthesis
   5857..5906    -  misc_feature   bom (fragment): basis of mobility region from pBR322
   6008..6043    -  CDS            rop (fragment): Rop protein, which maintains plasmids at low copy number; rop
   6138..6242    +  promoter       AmpR promoter: bla
   6243..7103    +  CDS            AmpR: β-lactamase; bla; confers resistance to ampicillin, carbenicillin, and related antibiotics
   7274..571     +  rep_origin     ori (across the origin): high-copy-number ColE1/pMB1/pBR322/pUC origin of replication
