[The description below was written by a language model from this plasmid's Addgene catalogue record and pLannotate feature annotations shown in this document.]
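Description:
pAAV-hSyn-hM3D(Gq)::RAM-d2tTA is an AAV transfer plasmid of about 7.3 kb for mammalian (neuronal) expression, carrying two independent expression cassettes between AAV2 inverted terminal repeats. The right-hand ITR is annotated in full, whereas only short fragments of the left-hand ITR were detected by the automated annotation. In bacteria the plasmid replicates from a high-copy ColE1/pUC-type origin and is selected with ampicillin through the β-lactamase gene. An f1 phage origin is also present in the backbone.

The first cassette uses the human synapsin I promoter, which confers neuron-specific expression, to drive hM3D(Gq). This is the Gq-coupled chemogenetic DREADD receptor derived from the human M3 muscarinic receptor (annotated as CHRM3), and it carries an N-terminal HA epitope. It is followed by partial WPRE sequence and a bGH polyadenylation signal. A synthetic poly(A) signal and a transcriptional pause site then separate it from the second unit, presumably limiting read-through. The second cassette places d2tTA, a destabilised tetracycline-controlled transactivator, under pRAM, a synthetic Fos-based activity-dependent promoter, and ends in an SV40 poly(A) signal. The annotation tool does not label the RAM promoter itself. It matches the d2tTA coding region to a d2EYFP degradation-domain fragment, rtTA3 and VP16-derived activation repeats, which reflects sequence similarity rather than the presence of those parts.

The depositor describes this as the first of a set of plasmids for recording Fos expression. Neurons expressing the DREADD can be chemogenetically activated, and the resulting activity induces short-lived tTA, which can drive a Tet-responsive reporter supplied on a companion construct. The associated work concerns engineered serum markers for non-invasive monitoring of brain gene expression.
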