Addgene plasmid #189627: pAAV-hSyn-hM3D(Gq)::RAM-d2tTA
Purpose: Expresses hM3D(Gq) under the hSyn promoter, and d2tTA under the pRAM (synthetic Fos) promoter. Plasmid 1 for recording Fos expression.
Depositing lab: Jerzy Szablowski. Depositing organization: Rice University. Publication: Engineered serum markers for non-invasive monitoring of gene expression in the brain. Lee S, Nouraein S, Kwon JJ, Huang Z, Wojick JA, Xia B, Corder G, Szablowski JO. Nat Biotechnol. 2024 Jan 10. doi: 10.1038/s41587-023-02087-x. PubMed 38200117.
Backbone
  Vector backbone: pAAV
  Backbone size w/o insert (bp): 3659
  Total vector size (bp): 7292
  Vector type: Mammalian Expression, AAV
Growth in bacteria
  Bacterial resistance: Ampicillin, 100 μg/mL
  Growth temperature: 37°C
  Growth strain: NEB Stable
  Copy number: Unknown
Gene/Insert 1
  Gene/Insert name: hM3D(Gq) (alt name: hM3Dq)
  Species: H. sapiens (human)
  Promoter: hSyn
  Tag / fusion protein: HA (N terminal on insert)
  Cloning method: Gibson Cloning
  Sequencing primers: 5′ tcagcgctgcctcagtct
Gene/Insert 2
  Gene/Insert name: d2tTA (alt name: tetracycline-controlled transactivator)
  Promoter: pRAM
  Cloning method: Gibson Cloning
  Sequencing primers: 5′ ggctgttgggcactgacaat; 3′ taatacgactcactataggg
Terms and licenses: Academic/Nonprofit Terms; Industry Terms: Not Available to Industry
Depositor comments: hSyn-hM3D(Gq) is derived from pAAV-hSyn-hM3D(Gq)-mCherry (Addgene #50474). RAM-d2tTA is derived from pAAV-RAM-d2TTA::TRE-MCS-WPRE-pA (Addgene #63931). Please visit https://www.biorxiv.org/content/10.1101/2022.07.17.500352v1 for BioRxiv preprint
How to cite: pAAV-hSyn-hM3D(Gq)::RAM-d2tTA was a gift from Jerzy Szablowski (Addgene plasmid # 189627 ; http://n2t.net/addgene:189627 ; RRID:Addgene_189627)
